>Addgene plasmid #231337 | pNDGG037 | addgene full sequence | sequence record 472127 | Addgene NGS Result
CTAAATTGTAAGCGTTAATATTTTGTTAAAATTCGCGTTAAATTTTTGTTAAATCAGCTCATTTTTTAAC
CAATAGGCCGAAATCGGCAAAATCCCTTATAAATCAAAAGAATAGACCGAGATAGGGTTGAGTGGCCGCT
ACAGGGCGCTCCCATTCGCCATTCAGGCTGCGCAACTGTTGGGAAGGGCGTTTCGGTGCGGGCCTCTTCG
CTATTACGCCAGCTGGCGAAAGGGGGATGTGCTGCAAGGCGATTAAGTTGGGTAACGCCAGGGTTTTCCC
AGTCACGACGTTGTAAAACGACGGCCAGTGAGCGCGACGTAATACGACTCACTATAGGGCGAATTGAGTG
AAGGCCGTCAAGGCCTAGGCGCGCCACACTCTGTGCGTCTCATGCCTGCCCGGCCGCTTCTAGAGACTAG
TGGGTCTCAAGGTCTAACGCATGAGAAAGCCCCCGGAAGATCACCTTCCGGGGGCTTTTTTATTGCGCCC
TTGAGACGCTTGAGACCGGGACTTGGACTCCTGTTGATAGATCCAGTAATGACCTCAGAACTCCATCTGG
ATTTGTTCAGAACGCTCGGTTGCCGCCGGGCGTTTTTTATTGGTGAGAATCCAGGCAATGAGACGCACGA
AGTGATTAATTAACTGGCCTCATGGGCCTTCACTTCACTGCCCGCTTTCCAGTCGGGAAACCTGTCGTGC
CAGCTGCATTAACATGGTCATAGCTGTTTCCTTGCGTATTGGGCGCTCTCCGCTTCCTCGCTCACTGACT
CGCTGCGCTCGGTCGTTCGGGTAAAGCCTGGGGTGCCTAATGAGCAAAAGGCCAGCAAAAGGCCAGGAAC
CGTAAAAAGGCCGCGTTGCTGGCGTTTTTCCATAGGCTCCGCCCCCCTGACGAGCATCACAAAAATCGAC
GCTCAAGTCAGAGGTGGCGAAACCCGACAGGACTATAAAGATACCAGGCGTTTCCCCCTGGAAGCTCCCT
CGTGCGCTCTCCTGTTCCGACCCTGCCGCTTACCGGATACCTGTCCGCCTTTCTCCCTTCGGGAAGCGTG
GCGCTTTCTCATAGCTCACGCTGTAGGTATCTCAGTTCGGTGTAGGTCGTTCGCTCCAAGCTGGGCTGTG
TGCACGAACCCCCCGTTCAGCCCGACCGCTGCGCCTTATCCGGTAACTATCGTCTTGAGTCCAACCCGGT
AAGACACGACTTATCGCCACTGGCAGCAGCCACTGGTAACAGGATTAGCAGAGCGAGGTATGTAGGCGGT
GCTACAGAGTTCTTGAAGTGGTGGCCTAACTACGGCTACACTAGAAGAACAGTATTTGGTATCTGCGCTC
TGCTGAAGCCAGTTACCTTCGGAAAAAGAGTTGGTAGCTCTTGATCCGGCAAACAAACCACCGCTGGTAG
CGGTGGTTTTTTTGTTTGCAAGCAGCAGATTACGCGCAGAAAAAAAGGATCTCAAGAAGATCCTTTGATC
TTTTCTACGGGGTCTGACGCTCAGTGGAACGAAAACTCACGTTAAGGGATTTTGGTCATGAGATTATCAA
AAAGGATCTTCACCTAGATCCTTTTAAATTAAAAATGAAGTTTTAAATCAATCTAAAGTATATATGAGTA
AACTTGGTCTGACAGTTATTATTTACCCACCACTTTGGTAATTTCGCCTTTCACGTAATGCACAAATTCT
TCCAGCTGATCCGCACGGCTGGCCAGACGATCTTCTTCCTGGCCCAGATACGCCTGACGCGCTTCCAGAA
TCACCGGCTGATACTGCGCCGGCAGACGTTCCATGGCCCAATCCGCCGCCACATCTTTCGGCGCAATTTT
GCCGGTCACCGCGCTATACCAAATACGGCTCAGGGTCAGCACCACGTTGCGTTCATCACCCGCCCAATCC
GGCGGGCTGTTCCACAGGGTCAGGGTTTCGTTCAGCGCTTCAAACAGGTCCTGTTCCGGCACCGGATCAA
ACAGTTCTTCCGCTGCCGGACCAACCAGCGCCACGCTATGTTCACGCGCTTTGGTCAGCAGAATGGCCAG
ATCGATATCAATGGTCGCCGGTTCAAAAATGCCGGCCAGAATATCGTTACGCTGCCATTCGCCAAACTGC
AGCTCACGTTTCGCCGGATAACGCCACGGAATAATGTCATCATGCACCACGATGGTCACTTCCACCGCAC
GCAGAATTTCGCTTTCACCCGGGCTCGCGCTGGTTTCCAGCAGATCGTTAATCAGCGCACGACGGGTGGT
TTCATCCAGACGCACGGTCACGGTCACCAGCAGATCAATATCGCTATGCGGTTTCAGGCCGCCATCCACC
GCGCTGCCATACAGATGCACGGCCAGCAGGGTCGGTTCCAGATGACGTTCAATCACGCCCACCACTTCAG
ACAGCTGGGTGCTCACTTCCGCAATCACCGCTTCACGCATAATGTTCAGTTTGGTTTTCGGACGGCTGCC
CTGCTGGGTCACATCGTTGCTGCTCCACAGCATCAGGCAACGGCCCACCGCATAACGCGCCTGCTGTTTG
CTCGCACGCGGCATGCTCTGCACGCCAAAAAAGCAATCATAGCACGCCATAAACACCGCCACCGCACCAT
TACCGCCGCTACGTTCGGTCAGGGTACGGCTCCAATTACGGCTACGCATACTCTTCCTTTTTCAATATTA
TTGAAGCATTTATCAGGGTTATTGTCTCATGAGCGGATACATATTTGAATGTATTTAGAAAAATAAACAA
ATAGGGGTTCCGCGCACATTTCCCCGAAAAGTGCCAC
Features (pLannotate 1.2.2; 10 found; start..end, strand, type, name):
      3..134     -  rep_origin     M13 ori (fragment): M13 bacteriophage origin of replication; arrow indicates direction of (+) strand synthesis
    155..311     -  CDS            lacZα (fragment): LacZα fragment of β-galactosidase; lacZ fragment
    320..338     +  promoter       T7 promoter: promoter for bacteriophage T7 RNA polymerase
    516..610     +  terminator     lambda t0 terminator: transcription terminator from phage lambda
    665..712     -  CDS            lacI (fragment): lac repressor; lacI; The lac repressor binds to the lac operator to inhibit transcription in E. coli. This inhibition can be relieved by adding lactose or isopropyl-β-D-thiogalactopyranoside (IPTG).
    749..789     -  rep_origin     RSF ori (fragment): Plasmids containing the RSF 1030 origin of replication can be propagated in E. coli cells that contain additional plasmids with compatible origins.
    867..1455    -  rep_origin     ori: high-copy-number ColE1/pMB1/pBR322/pUC origin of replication
   1632..2420    -  CDS            aadA: S3AD_ECOLX - Experimental evidence at protein level: Swiss-Prot protein existence level 1. Mediates bacterial resistance to the antibiotics streptomycin and spectinomycin. From Escherichia coli.
   2427..2483    -  CDS            aacC1 (fragment): AACC1_PSEAI - Experimental evidence at protein level: Swiss-Prot protein existence level 1. Responsible for gentamicin resistance and has a limited substrate range. From Pseudomonas aeruginosa.
   2640..2744    -  promoter       AmpR promoter: bla
