[The description below was written by a language model from this plasmid's Addgene catalogue record and pLannotate feature annotations shown in this document.]
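Description:
pNDGG037 is a small (about 2.8 kb) high-copy E. coli part plasmid from the BEVA2.0 modular vector-assembly toolkit. It carries a single synthetic module, the T2m transcription terminator, adapted for use in CIDAR MoClo Golden Gate assembly. The terminator was PCR-amplified with a "DF extension" and inserted by BpiI Golden Gate cloning into the acceptor plasmid POGG006. The D and F labels refer to the fusion-site overhangs that define where the part sits in a CIDAR MoClo assembly, so this module occupies the D-to-F position. The repository lists the vector backbone as unknown, and although the plasmid is catalogued as a bacterial expression vector, it holds no expressed gene of interest and serves as a donor of a regulatory part.

The plasmid replicates from a ColE1/pUC-type origin. Selection is with spectinomycin through an aadA adenylyltransferase gene, which lies downstream of an annotated AmpR (bla) promoter, with a short aacC1 fragment between them. In the cloning region the automated annotation finds a lambda t0 terminator, which probably corresponds to all or part of the T2m module, though the record does not confirm this. Nearby lie a T7 promoter and a partial lacZα sequence, the latter likely a remnant of a blue/white screening cassette in the acceptor. The remaining hits are short fragments of an M13 origin, lacI and an RSF origin, which appear to be non-functional leftovers. The Type IIS restriction sites used for assembly are not annotated. The plasmid is intended as a terminator building block for constructing Golden Gate-compatible bacterial vectors and transcription units.
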