Addgene plasmid #231337: pNDGG037
Purpose: Terminator; BEVA2.0 T2m terminator with DF extension for CIDAR MoClo Golden Gate Assembly, DF module. Cloned via BpiI GG Assembly of PCR amplicon into POGG006, SpR.
Depositing lab: Barney Geddes. Depositing organization: North Dakota State University. Publication: BEVA2.0: modular assembly of golden gate-compatible vectors with expanded utility for genetic engineering. Geddes BA, Williamson R, Schumacher J, Ardi A, Levin G, Cervenka E, Huang R, diCenzo G. Can J Microbiol. 2025 Jan 1;71:1-13. doi: 10.1139/cjm-2024-0246. PubMed 39919271.
Backbone
  Vector backbone: Unknown
  Vector type: Bacterial Expression
Growth in bacteria
  Bacterial resistance: Spectinomycin, 50 μg/mL
  Growth temperature: 37°C
  Growth strain: DH5alpha
  Copy number: High Copy
Gene/Insert
  Gene/Insert name: BEVA2.0 T2m terminator with DF extension for CIDAR MoClo Golden Gate Assembly, DF module.
  Species: Synthetic
  Cloning method: Golden Gate
Terms and licenses: Academic/Nonprofit Terms; Industry Terms: Not Available to Industry
How to cite: pNDGG037 was a gift from Barney Geddes (Addgene plasmid # 231337 ; http://n2t.net/addgene:231337 ; RRID:Addgene_231337)
